Addgene plasmid #68910: pAT695
Purpose: NanoLuc expressed constiutively from PBT1311 and RC500 RBS, pNBU2 backbone, AmpR
Depositing lab: Timothy Lu & Christopher Voigt. Depositing organization: Massachusetts Institute of Technology. Publication: Programming a Human Commensal Bacterium, Bacteroides thetaiotaomicron, to Sense and Respond to Stimuli in the Murine Gut Microbiota. Mimee M, Tucker AC, Voigt CA, Lu TK. Cell Syst. 2015 Jul 29;1(1):62-71. doi: 10.1016/j.cels.2015.06.001. PubMed 26918244.
Backbone
  Vector backbone: pNBU2
  Total vector size (bp): 5776
  Vector type: Bacterial Expression
  Selectable markers: Erythromycin in Bacteroides
Growth in bacteria
  Bacterial resistance: Ampicillin, 100 μg/mL
  Growth temperature: 37°C
  Growth strain: Pir1
  Copy number: Low Copy
Gene/Insert
  Gene/Insert name: NanoLuc
  Insert size (bp): 516
Terms and licenses: Academic/Nonprofit Terms; Industry Terms: Not Available to Industry
How to cite: pAT695 was a gift from Timothy Lu & Christopher Voigt (Addgene plasmid # 68910 ; http://n2t.net/addgene:68910 ; RRID:Addgene_68910)
