[The description below was written by a language model from this plasmid's Addgene catalogue record, the feature table of its GenBank file and pLannotate feature annotations shown in this document.]
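Description:
pAT695 is a 5,776 bp bacterial expression plasmid built on the pNBU2 backbone and designed to deliver a constitutive luciferase reporter into Bacteroides, the associated work being on Bacteroides thetaiotaomicron. In E. coli it replicates from the R6K γ origin, which depends on the pi initiator protein supplied in trans. This is why it is maintained at low copy in a pir-expressing strain, and it means the plasmid cannot replicate autonomously in hosts lacking pi. Selection in E. coli is by ampicillin through the β-lactamase gene. An erm-family rRNA methylase gene (annotated by similarity as ermC') provides the erythromycin selection recorded for Bacteroides. An incP oriT with an adjacent traJ fragment allows the plasmid to be mobilised by conjugation from a suitable donor strain. pNBU2 vectors are generally known as integrating vectors that insert into the Bacteroides chromosome via a site-specific integrase, but no integrase or attachment site is annotated in the automated feature table, which leaves roughly the first 1.8 kb unlabelled.

The payload is the 516 bp NanoLuc coding sequence, detected by the annotation as a fragment related to the catalytic subunit of Oplophorus gracilirostris luciferase, from which NanoLuc was engineered. According to the catalogue entry it is expressed constitutively from the PBT1311 promoter with the RC500 ribosome binding site. Neither element is annotated, though they presumably lie between the multiple cloning site remnant and the reporter. The separate 810 bp GenBank record covers only part of the plasmid and has no feature annotations. The construct appears to belong to a set of genetic parts characterised for programming gene expression in this gut commensal, with luminescence reporting the strength of this promoter–RBS combination.
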