Features (pLannotate 1.2.2; 8 found; start..end, strand, type, name):
   1821..2549    -  CDS            ermC': ERM_BACIU - Experimental evidence at protein level: Swiss-Prot protein existence level 1. This protein produces a dimethylation of the adenine residue at position 2085 in 23S rRNA, resulting in reduced affinity between ribosomes and macrolide-lincosamide-streptogramin B antibiotics. From Bacillus subtilis.
   3020..3036    +  promoter       AmpR promoter (fragment): bla
   3037..3897    +  CDS            AmpR: β-lactamase; bla; confers resistance to ampicillin, carbenicillin, and related antibiotics
   3950..3995    -  CDS            traJ (fragment): oriT-recognizing protein; traJ
   4028..4137    -  oriT           oriT: incP origin of transfer
   4308..4696    +  rep_origin     R6K γ ori: γ replication origin from E. coli plasmid R6K; requires the R6K initiator protein pi for replication
   4708..4729    +  misc_feature   MCS (fragment): pBluescript multiple cloning site
   5047..5559    +  CDS            LUCI_OPLGR (fragment): Experimental evidence at protein level: Swiss-Prot protein existence level 1. Catalytic subunit of oplophorus-luciferin 2-monooxygenase. Oxidoreductase that converts coelenterazine (the oplophorus luciferin) to coelenteramide under emission of blue light with a maximum at 454 nm. Is also active with bisdeoxycoelenterazine. From Oplophorus gracilirostris (Luminous shrimp).
>Addgene plasmid #68910 | pAT695 | depositor full sequence | sequence record 121353 | pAT695 sequence 5776 bps
TCTCTATGTTGGATTCCTTGTTGCTCATATTGTGATGATAATTTCTACAAATATAGTCATTGGTAACTAT
CTATGAAACTGTTTGATACTTTTATAGTTGATTAAACTTGTTCATGGCATTTGCCTTAATATCATCCGCT
ATGTCAATGTAGGGTTTCATAGCTTTGTAGTCGCTGTGTCCCGTCCATTTCATGACCACCTGTGCCGGGA
TTCCGAGAGCCAGCGCATTGCAGATGAATGTCCTTCTTCCTGCATGGGTACTGAGCAAAGCGTATTTGGG
TGTGACTTCATCAATACGTTCATTTCCCTTGTAGTAGGTTTCCCGTACAGGCTCGTTGATTTCTGCCAGT
TCGCCCAGCTCTTTCAGGTAATCGTTCATCTTCTGGTTGCTGATGACGGGCAGAGCCATGTAATTCTCGA
AATGGATGTCCTTGTATTTGTCCAGTATGGCTTTGCTGTATTTGTTCAGTTCAATCGTCAGGCTGTCGGC
AGTCTTGACTGTGGTTATTTCGATGTGGTCGGACTTCACATCGCTTCTTTTCAGATTGCGAACATCCGAA
TACCGCAAACTCGTAAAGCAGCAGAACAGGAAAACATCACGCACACGTTCCAGGTATTGCTTATCCTTGG
GTATCTGGTAGTCTTTCAGCTTGTTCAGTTCATCCCAAGTCAGGAAGATTACTTTTTTCGAGGTGGTTTT
CAGTTTCGGTTTGAACGTATCGTATGCAATGTTCTGATGATGTCCTTTCTTGAAGCTCCAGCGCAGGAAC
CATTTGAGGAATCCCATTTGCTTGCCGATGGTGCTGTTTCTCATATCCTTGGTGTCACGCAGGAAGTTGA
CGTATTCGTTCAATCCAAACTCGTTGAAATAGTTGAACGTTGCATCCTCCTTGAACTCTTTGAGGTGGTT
CCTCACTGCTGCAAATTTTTCATAGGTGGATGCCGTCCAGTTATTCTGGTTACCGCACTCTTTTACAAAC
TCATCGAACACCTCCCAAAAGCTGACAGGGGCTTCTTCCGGCTGTTCTTCGCTGGTGTCTTTCATTCTCA
TGTTGAAAGCTTCCTTCAACTGTTGGGTCGTTGGCATGACCTCCTGCACCTCAAATTCCTTGAAAATATT
CTGGATTTCGGCATAGTATTTCAGCAAGTCCGTATTGATTTCGGCTGCACTTTGCTTTAGCTTGTTGGTA
CATCCGCTCTTTACCCGCTGCTTATCTGCATCCCATTTGGCTACGTCAATCCGGTAGCCCGTTGTAAACT
CGATGCGTTGGCTGGCAAAGATGACACGCATACGGATGGGTACGTTCTCTACGATTGGCACACCGTTCTT
TTTCCGGCTCTCCAATGCAAAAATGATGTTGCGCTTGATATTCATAATTGGGTGCGTTTGAAATTCTACA
CCCAAATATACACCCAATTATTGAGATAGCAAAAGACATTTAGAAACATTTACTTTTACTCTATATTGTA
ATTTACACTTGATTATCAGTCGTTTGCAGTCTTATGATATTCTGTGAAAGTATAAGTTCGAGAGCCTGTC
TCTCCGCAAAAAACGCTGAAAATCAGCAGATTGCAAAACAAACACCCTGTTTTACACCCAAGAATGTAAA
GTCGGCTGTTTTTGTTTTATTTAAGATAATACAACCACTACATAATAAAAGAGTAGCGATATTAAAAGAA
TCCGATGAGAAAAGACTAATATTTATCTATCCATTCAGTTTGATTTTTCAGGACTTTACATCGTCCTGAA
AGTATTTGTTGGTACCGGTACCGAGGACGCGTAAACATTTACAGTTGCATGTGGCCTATTGTTTTTAGCC
GTTAAATATTTTATAACTATTAAATAGCGATACAAATTGTTCGAAACTAATATTGTTTATATCATATATT
CTCGCATGTTTTAAAGCTTTATTAAATTGATTTTTTGTAAACAGTTTTTCGTACTCTTTGTTAACCCATT
TCATTACAAAAGTTTCATATTTTTTTCTCTCTTTAAATGCCATTTTTGCTGGCTTTCTTTTTAATACAAT
TAATGTGCTATCCACTTTAGGTTTTGGATGGAAATAATACCTAGGAATTTTTGCTAATATAGAAATATCT
ACCTCTGCCATTAACAGCAATGCTAGTGATCTGTTTGTATCTAATAACATTTTAGCAAAACCATATTCCA
CTATTAAATAACTTATTGTGGCTGAACTTTCAAAAACAATTTTTCGAATTATATTTGTGCTTATGTTGTA
AGGTATGCTGCCAAATATTTTATATGGATTGTGGCTAGGAAATGTAAATTTCAGTATATCATCATTTACT
ATTTGATAGTTAGGATAATTTAAGAGCTTATTACGAGTTACCTCACATAATTTAGAATCAATTTCTATCG
CCGTTACAAAATTACATCTCTTTACCAATCCAGCAGTAAAATGACCTTTCCCTGCACCTATTTCAAAGAT
GTTATCTTTTTCATCTAAACTTATGCAATTCATTATTTTTTCTATGTGATATTTTGAAGTAATAAAATTT
TGACTATCTTTTATATTTACTTTGTTCATTATAACCTCTCCTTAATTTATTGCATCTCTTTTCGAATATT
TATGTTTTTTGAGAAAAGAACGTACTCATGGTTCATCCCGATATGCGTATCGGTCTGTATATCAGCAACT
TTCTATGTGTTTCAACTACAATAGTCATCTATTCTCATCTTTCTGAGTCCACCCCCTGCAAAGCCCCTCT
TTACGACATAAAAATTCGGTCGGAAAAGGTATGCAAAAGATGTTTCTCTCTTTAAGAGAAACTCTTCGGG
ATGCAAAAATATGAAAATAACTCCAATTCACCAAATTATATAGCGACTTTTTTACAAAATGCTAAAATTT
GTTGATTTCCGTCAAGCAATTGTTGAGCAAAAATGTCTTTTACGATAAAATGATACCTCAATATCAACTG
TTTAGCAAAACGATATTTCTCTTAAAGAGAGAAACACCTTTTTGTTCACCAATCCCCGACTTTTAATCCC
GCGGCCATGATTGAAAAAGGAAGAGTATGAGTATTCAACATTTCCGTGTCGCCCTTATTCCCTTTTTTGC
GGCATTTTGCCTTCCTGTTTTTGCTCACCCAGAAACGCTGGTGAAAGTAAAAGATGCTGAAGATCAGTTG
GGTGCACGAGTGGGTTACATCGAACTGGATCTCAACAGCGGTAAGATCCTTGAGAGTTTTCGCCCCGAAG
AACGTTTTCCAATGATGAGCACTTTTAAAGTTCTGCTATGTGGCGCGGTATTATCCCGTATTGACGCCGG
GCAAGAGCAACTCGGTCGCCGCATACACTATTCTCAGAATGACTTGGTTGAGTACTCACCAGTCACAGAA
AAGCATCTTACGGATGGCATGACAGTAAGAGAATTATGCAGTGCTGCCATAACCATGAGTGATAACACTG
CGGCCAACTTACTTCTGACAACGATCGGAGGACCGAAGGAGCTAACCGCTTTTTTGCACAACATGGGGGA
TCATGTAACTCGCCTTGATCGTTGGGAACCGGAGCTGAATGAAGCCATACCAAACGACGAGCGTGACACC
ACGATGCCTGTAGCAATGGCAACAACGTTGCGCAAACTATTAACTGGCGAACTACTTACTCTAGCTTCCC
GGCAACAATTAATAGACTGGATGGAGGCGGATAAAGTTGCAGGACCACTTCTGCGCTCGGCCCTTCCGGC
TGGCTGGTTTATTGCTGATAAATCTGGAGCCGGTGAGCGTGGGTCTCGCGGTATCATTGCAGCACTGGGG
CCAGATGGTAAGCCCTCCCGTATCGTAGTTATCTACACGACGGGGAGTCAGGCAACTATGGATGAACGAA
ATAGACAGATCGCTGAGATAGGTGCCTCACTGATTAAGCATTGGTAACTGTCAGACCAAGTTTACTCATA
ACGCGTCAATTCGAGGGGGATCAATTCCGTGATAGGTGGGCTGCCCTTCCTGGTTGGCTTGGTTTCATCA
GCCATCCGCTTGCCCTCATCTGTTACGCCGGCGGTAGCCGGCCAGCCTCGCAGAGCAGGATTCCCGTTGA
GCACCGCCAGGTGCGAATAAGGGACAGTGAAGAAGGAACACCCGCTCGCGGGTGGGCCTACTTCACCTAT
CCTGCCCGGCTGACGCCGTTGGATACACCAAGGAAAGTCTACACGAACCCTTTGGCAAAATCCTGTATAT
CGTGCGAAAAAGGATGGATATACCGAAAAAATCGCTATAATGACCCCGAAGCAGGGTTATGCAGCGGAAA
ACGGAATTGATCCGGCCACGATGCGTCCGGCGTAGAGGATCTGAAGATCAGCAGTTCAACCTGTTGATAG
TACGTACTAAGCTCTCATGTTTCACGTACTAAGCTCTCATGTTTAACGTACTAAGCTCTCATGTTTAACG
AACTAAACCCTCATGGCTAACGTACTAAGCTCTCATGGCTAACGTACTAAGCTCTCATGTTTCACGTACT
AAGCTCTCATGTTTGAACAATAAAATTAATATAAATCAGCAACTTAAATAGCCTCTAAGGTTTTAAGTTT
TATAAGAAAAAAAAGAATATATAAGGCTTTTAAAGCTTTTAAGGTTTAACGGTTGTGGACAACAAGCCAG
GGATGTAACGCACTGAGAAGCCCTTAGAGCCTCTCAAAGCAATTTTGAGTGACACAGGAACACTTAACGG
CTGACATGGGAATTCCCCTCCACCGCGGTGGCGGCCGCTGATCTGGAAGAAGCAATGAAAGCTGCTGTTA
AGTCTCCGAATCAGGTATTGTTCCTGACAGGTGTATTCCCATCCGGTAAACGCGGATACTTTGCAGTTGA
TCTGACTCAGGAATAAATTATAAATTAAGGTAAGAAGATTGTAGGATAAGCTAATGAAATAGAAAAAGGA
TGCCGTCACACAACTTGTCGGCATTCTTTTTTGTTTTATTAGTTGAAAATATAGTGAAAAAGTTGCCTAA
ATATGTATGTTAACAAATTATTTGTCGTAACTTTGCACTCCAATAGGCCTTTCGGTCCACACTCTCTATA
GGCAAAATGGTTTTTACTCTGGAAGATTTTGTTGGCGATTGGCGTCAGACCGCGGGTTATAATTTGGATC
AAGTCCTGGAACAGGGTGGCGTAAGCTCTCTGTTCCAGAACCTGGGTGTGAGCGTGACGCCGATTCAGCG
CATCGTTCTGTCCGGCGAGAACGGTCTGAAAATTGATATTCATGTGATCATCCCGTACGAAGGCCTGAGC
GGTGACCAAATGGGTCAAATCGAGAAAATCTTTAAAGTCGTCTACCCAGTTGACGATCACCACTTCAAGG
TTATCTTGCATTACGGTACGCTGGTGATTGATGGTGTGACCCCGAATATGATTGACTATTTCGGCCGTCC
GTATGAAGGCATTGCCGTTTTTGACGGTAAAAAGATCACCGTCACCGGTACCCTGTGGAATGGCAATAAG
ATTATTGACGAGCGTCTGATTAACCCGGACGGCAGCCTGCTGTTCCGCGTGACCATCAACGGTGTCACGG
GTTGGCGTCTGTGCGAGCGCATCCTGGCATAATGAACTGCACTTGCTTTGATAATTAATGATAAACAATC
TAAAAGCACTCTAATCGTTATCGGAGTGCTTTTAGATTACTAATCAAATTGCTTCTACTAATTGCCTATC
TTCCAGTGATGGAACAGCATTTGTGCATTGGCTGCAACAATCAGCCTTACTTGTGCCTGTTCTATTTCCG
AACCGACCGCTTGTATGAATCCATCAAAATTCGTTT
