LOCUS       Exported 810 bp ds-DNA linear SYN 18-JUL-2021
DEFINITION  NanoLuc expressed constiutively from PBT1311 and RC500 RBS, pNBU2
            backbone, AmpR.
ACCESSION   .
VERSION     .
KEYWORDS    pAT695
SOURCE      synthetic DNA construct
  ORGANISM  synthetic DNA construct
REFERENCE   1 (bases 1 to 810)
  AUTHORS   Mimee M, Tucker AC, Voigt CA, Lu TK
  TITLE     Programming a Human Commensal Bacterium, Bacteroides
            thetaiotaomicron, to Sense and Respond to Stimuli in the Murine Gut
            Microbiota.
  JOURNAL   Cell Syst. 2015 Jul 29;1(1):62-71. doi: 10.1016/j.cels.2015.06.001.
  PUBMED    26918244
REFERENCE   2 (bases 1 to 810)
  AUTHORS   .
  TITLE     Direct Submission
  JOURNAL   Exported Jul 18, 2021 from SnapGene Server 1.1.58
            http://www.snapgene.com
FEATURES             Location/Qualifiers
     source          1..810
                     /organism="synthetic DNA construct"
                     /mol_type="other DNA"
ORIGIN
        1 gatggtcacg cggaacagca ggctgccgtc cgggttaatc agacgctcgt caataatctt
       61 attgccattc cacagggtac cggtgacggt gatcttttta ccgtcaaaaa cggcaatgcc
      121 ttcatacgga cggccgaaat agtcaatcat attcggggtc acaccatcaa tcaccagcgt
      181 accgtaatgc aagataacct tgaagtggtg atcgtcaact gggtagacga ctttaaagat
      241 tttctcgatt tgacccattt ggtcaccgct caggccttcg tacgggatga tcacatgaat
      301 atcaattttc agaccgttct cgccggacag aacgatgcgc tgaatcggcg tcacgctcac
      361 acccaggttc tggaacagag agcttacgcc accctgttcc aggacttgat ccaaattata
      421 acccgcggtc tgacgccaat cgccaacaaa atcttccaga gtaaaaacca ttttgcctat
      481 agagagtgtg gaccgaaagg cctattggag tgcaaagtta cgacaaataa tttgttaaca
      541 tacatattta ggcaactttt tcactatatt ttcaactaat aaaacaaaaa agaatgccga
      601 caagttgtgt gacggcatcc tttttctatt tcattagctt atcctacaat cttcttacct
      661 taatttataa tttattcctg agtcagatca actgcaaagt atccgcgttt accggatggg
      721 aatacacctg tcaggaacaa tacctgattc ggagacttaa cagcagcttt cattgcttct
      781 tccagatcag cggccgccac cgcggtggag
//
