>Addgene plasmid #68910 | pAT695 | addgene partial sequence | sequence record 126438 | pGP704-R 5'-aacaagccagggatgtaacg-3'
GGAACACTTAACGGCTGACATGGGAATTCCCCTCCACCGCGGTGGCGGCCGCTGATCTGGAAGAAGCAAT
GAAAGCTGCTGTTAAGTCTCCGAATCAGGTATTGTTCCTGACAGGTGTATTCCCATCCGGTAAACGCGGA
TACTTTGCAGTTGATCTGACTCAGGAATAAATTATAAATTAAGGTAAGAAGATTGTAGGATAAGCTAATG
AAATAGAAAAAGGATGCCGTCACACAACTTGTCGGCATTCTTTTTTGTTTTATTAGTTGAAAATATAGTG
AAAAAGTTGCCTAAATATGTATGTTAACAAATTATTTGTCGTAACTTTGCACTCCAATAGGCCTTTCGGT
CCACACTCTCTATAGGCAAAATGGTTTTTACTCTGGAAGATTTTGTTGGCGATTGGCGTCAGACCGCGGG
TTATAATTTGGATCAAGTCCTGGAACAGGGTGGCGTAAGCTCTCTGTTCCAGAACCTGGGTGTGAGCGTG
ACGCCGATTCAGCGCATCGTTCTGTCCGGCGAGAACGGTCTGAAAATTGATATTCATGTGATCATCCCGT
ACGAAGGCCTGAGCGGTGACCAAATGGGTCAAATCGAGAAAATCTTTAAAGTCGTCTACCCAGTTGACGA
TCACCACTTCAAGGTTATCTTGCATTACGGTACGCTGGTGATTGATGGTGTGACCCCGAATATGATTGAC
TATTTCGGCCGTCCGTATGAAGGCATTGCCGTTTTTGACGGTAAAAAGATCACCGTCACCGGTACCCTGT
GGAATGGCAATAAGATTATTGACGAGCGTCTGATTAACCCGGACGGCAGCCTGCTGTTCCGCGTGACCAT
CAACGGTGTCACGGGTTGGCGTCTGTGCGAGCGCATCCTGGCATAATGAACTGCACTTGCT
